Addgene plasmid #208610: HT152_pAAV_EF1a_fDiO_pAce
Purpose: Expressing pAce in a Flp-dependent manner
Depositing lab: Adam Cohen. Depositing organization: Harvard University.
Backbone
  Vector backbone: pAAV
  Vector type: Mammalian Expression, AAV
Growth in bacteria
  Bacterial resistance: Ampicillin, 100 μg/mL
  Growth temperature: 30°C
  Growth strain: NEB Stable
  Copy number: High Copy
Gene/Insert
  Gene/Insert name: pAce
  Species: Synthetic
  Promoter: EF1a
  Tag / fusion protein: mNeon Green
  Cloning method: Gibson Cloning
  Sequencing primers: 5′ EF1a_F; 3′ WPRE_R
Resource information
  A portion of this plasmid was derived from a plasmid made by: Vincent A. Pieribone
Terms and licenses: Academic/Nonprofit Terms; Industry Terms: Not Available to Industry
How to cite: HT152_pAAV_EF1a_fDiO_pAce was a gift from Adam Cohen (Addgene plasmid # 208610 ; http://n2t.net/addgene:208610 ; RRID:Addgene_208610)
