[The description below was written by a language model from this plasmid's Addgene catalogue record and pLannotate feature annotations shown in this document.]
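Description:
HT152_pAAV_EF1a_fDiO_pAce is an AAV transfer plasmid for mammalian expression, built on a pAAV backbone and designed to express the synthetic insert pAce only in cells that contain Flp recombinase. It is maintained in bacteria through a high-copy ColE1/pUC-type origin and selected with ampicillin via the AmpR (β-lactamase) gene and its promoter. An f1 phage origin is also present. The expression cassette lies between AAV2 inverted terminal repeats, which allow the intervening DNA to be packaged into recombinant AAV particles. The annotation detects the downstream ITR in full, but only short fragments of the upstream one.

Within the ITRs, the strong constitutive human EF-1α promoter faces a Flp-dependent inverted ("fDIO") cassette. The annotated coding features sit on the reverse strand relative to the promoter. They comprise mNeonGreen, which the record lists as the fusion tag, and a fragment of rat Kcnb1 (the Kv2.1 potassium channel). This fragment is probably a localisation motif, although the record does not give its role. About 700 nt of the inverted region between mNeonGreen and the second FRT is unannotated and presumably holds the remainder of pAce. The cassette is bracketed by oppositely oriented FRT sites. The table annotates only one FRT on each side, whereas fDIO designs generally use pairs of heterologous sites. Flp-mediated recombination flips the cassette into the sense orientation so that EF-1α can drive transcription. A WPRE downstream enhances transcript stability and expression, and the human growth hormone polyadenylation signal terminates the message. According to the record, the plasmid's purpose is Flp-dependent expression of pAce, which suits restricting expression to Flp-defined cell populations after AAV delivery.
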