Features (pLannotate 1.2.2; 19 found; start..end, strand, type, name):
     12..39      +  repeat_region  AAV2 ITR (fragment): inverted terminal repeat of adeno-associated virus serotype 2 inverted
     68..95      +  repeat_region  AAV2 ITR (fragment): inverted terminal repeat of adeno-associated virus serotype 2 inverted
    158..224     +  CDS            small t antigen (fragment): SV40 (simian virus 40) small t antigen
    231..1409    +  promoter       EF-1α promoter: strong constitutive promoter for human elongation factor EF-1α
   1416..1433    +  misc_feature   MCS (fragment): pUC18/19 multiple cloning site
   1453..1500    +  protein_bind   FRT: FLP-mediated recombination occurs in the 8-bp core sequence TCTAGAAA (Turan and Bode, 2011). FLP recombinase from the Saccharomyces cerevisiae 2μ plasmid
   1621..1896    -  CDS            Kcnb1 (fragment): KCNB1_RAT - Experimental evidence at protein level: Swiss-Prot protein existence level 1. Voltage-gated potassium channel that mediates transmembrane potassium transport in excitable membranes, primarily in the brain, but also in the pancreas and cardiovascular system. Contributes to the regulation of the action potential (AP) repolarization, duration and frequency of repetitive AP firing in neurons, muscle cells and endocrine cells and plays a role in homeostatic attenuation of electrical excitability throughout the brain (PubMed:10024359, PubMed:10618149, PubMed:12451110, PubMed:17379638, Pu
   1897..2571    -  CDS            mNeonGreen: mNeonGreen is a basic (constitutively fluorescent) green/yellow fluorescent protein published in 2013, derived from Branchiostoma lanceolatum. It is reported to be a very rapidly-maturing monomer with moderate acid sensitivity.
   3263..3310    -  protein_bind   FRT: FLP-mediated recombination occurs in the 8-bp core sequence TCTAGAAA (Turan and Bode, 2011). FLP recombinase from the Saccharomyces cerevisiae 2μ plasmid
   3464..4052    +  misc_feature   WPRE: woodchuck hepatitis virus posttranscriptional regulatory element
   4084..4560    +  polyA_signal   hGH poly(A) signal: human growth hormone polyadenylation signal
   4600..4740    +  repeat_region  AAV2 ITR: inverted terminal repeat of adeno-associated virus serotype 2 inverted
   4745..4796    -  misc_feature   bom (fragment): basis of mobility region from pBR322
   4815..5270    +  rep_origin     f1 ori (sequence partly withheld): f1 bacteriophage origin of replication; arrow indicates direction of (+) strand synthesis
   5271..5320    -  misc_feature   bom (fragment): basis of mobility region from pBR322
   5422..5457    -  CDS            rop (fragment): Rop protein, which maintains plasmids at low copy number; rop
   5552..5656    +  promoter       AmpR promoter: bla
   5657..6517    +  CDS            AmpR: β-lactamase; bla; confers resistance to ampicillin, carbenicillin, and related antibiotics
   6688..7276    +  rep_origin     ori: high-copy-number ColE1/pMB1/pBR322/pUC origin of replication
>Addgene plasmid #208610 | HT152_pAAV_EF1a_fDiO_pAce | addgene full sequence | sequence record 414378 | Addgene NGS Result
CCTGCAGGCAGCTGCGCGCTCGCTCGCTCACTGAGGCCGCCCGGGCGTCGGGCGACCTTTGGTCGCCCGG
CCTCAGTGAGCGAGCGAGCGCGCAGAGAGGGAGTGGCCAACTCCATCACTAGGGGTTCCTGCGGCCGCAC
GCGTAAGCTTTGCAAAGATGGATAAAGTTTTAAACAGAGAGGAATCTTTGCAGCTAATGGACCTTCTAGG
TCTTGAAAGGAGTGGGAATTGGCTCCGGTGCCCGTCAGTGGGCAGAGCGCACATCGCCCACAGTCCCCGA
GAAGTTGGGGGGAGGGGTCGGCAATTGAACCGGTGCCTAGAGAAGGTGGCGCGGGGTAAACTGGGAAAGT
GATGTCGTGTACTGGCTCCGCCTTTTTCCCGAGGGTGGGGGAGAACCGTATATAAGTGCAGTAGTCGCCG
TGAACGTTCTTTTTCGCAACGGGTTTGCCGCCAGAACACAGGTAAGTGCCGTGTGTGGTTCCCGCGGGCC
TGGCCTCTTTACGGGTTATGGCCCTTGCGTGCCTTGAATTACTTCCACCTGGCTGCAGTACGTGATTCTT
GATCCCGAGCTTCGGGTTGGAAGTGGGTGGGAGAGTTCGAGGCCTTGCGCTTAAGGAGCCCCTTCGCCTC
GTGCTTGAGTTGAGGCCTGGCCTGGGCGCTGGGGCCGCCGCGTGCGAATCTGGTGGCACCTTCGCGCCTG
TCTCGCTGCTTTCGATAAGTCTCTAGCCATTTAAAATTTTTGATGACCTGCTGCGACGCTTTTTTTCTGG
CAAGATAGTCTTGTAAATGCGGGCCAAGATCTGCACACTGGTATTTCGGTTTTTGGGGCCGCGGGCGGCG
ACGGGGCCCGTGCGTCCCAGCGCACATGTTCGGCGAGGCGGGGCCTGCGAGCGCGGCCACCGAGAATCGG
ACGGGGGTAGTCTCAAGCTGGCCGGCCTGCTCTGGTGCCTGGCCTCGCGCCGCCGTGTATCGCCCCGCCC
TGGGCGGCAAGGCTGGCCCGGTCGGCACCAGTTGCGTGAGCGGAAAGATGGCCGCTTCCCGGCCCTGCTG
CAGGGAGCTCAAAATGGAGGACGCGGCGCTCGGGAGAGCGGGCGGGTGAGTCACCCACACAAAGGAAAAG
GGCCTTTCCGTCCTCAGCCGTCGCTTCATGTGACTCCACGGAGTACCGGGCGCCGTCCAGGCACCTCGAT
TAGTTCTCGAGCTTTTGGAGTACGTCGTCTTTAGGTTGGGGGGAGGGGTTTTATGCGATGGAGTTTCCCC
ACACTGAGTGGGTGGAGACTGAAGTTAGGCCAGCTTGGCACTTGATGTAATTCTCCTTGGAATTTGCCCT
TTTTGAGTTTGGATCTTGGTTCATTCTCAAGCCTCAGACAGTGGTTCAAAGTTTTTTTCTTCCATTTCAG
GTGTCGTGAGGTACCGGATCCTCTAGAGTCGACGGCTGTGGGCCCGTAACAAGAAGTTCCTATTCCGAAG
TTCCTATTCTCTAGAAAGTATAGGAACTTCATCAAAATAGGAAGACCAATGCTTCACCATCGACCCGAAT
TGCCAAGCATCACCATCGACAGAAGTTCCTATTCCGAAGTTCCTATTCTTCAAAAGGTATAGGAACTTCG
GCGCGCCTTAGAATCGAGTAGCCTCGGGGAAATCTGTTGCGCAAGAGATGAAGCTATCAATAGATGACAT
ACTCCTCATGTCAATCACTCCTTCAGTCCTGGCAGGGAGGGGAGCCACGGGACTTGGCATACTGGACATC
TCAAGCTCTTCGGGAGGCTTAGACTGTGGAGCCATTTCCTTTGTGTTCAGGATAGGCTGACTTTGCACCT
CGTTCTCGTAGCAGAACACGTTGATGTCGATCTGGTCCAGGGGGATGTACTCGCCCTCGCTGGTGATCCT
GCTCTTCTTGTACAGCTCGTCCATGCCCATCACATCGGTAAAGGCCTTTTGCCACTCCTTGAAGTTGAGC
TCGGTCTTGGAGTGCTTGAGCTCCGTCTTACGGAACACGTACATCGGCTGGTTCTTCAGATAGTTAGCCG
CCATTGGCTTGGCAAAGGTGTAGGTGGTCCGCGCAGTGCTCCTGTAGCGCTTGCCATTTCCAGTGGTGTA
ACTCCACTTAAAGGTACTGATGATGGTTTTGTCGTTGGGGTAAGTCTTCTTCGACCTGCACCAGTCCGCA
GCGGTCAGCGAGTTGGTCATCACAGGACCGTCAGCAGGGAAACCAGTCCCCTTCACCTGGGCCTCTCCTT
TGATGTGGCTTCCCTCGTAGGTGTAGCGGTAGTTAACAGTAAGGGAGGCACCATCTTCAAACTGCATTGT
GCGATGGACTTGGTATCCGGAGCCATCTACCATGGCGGCCTGGAAAGGCGACATCCCGTCAGGGTAGGGC
AGGTACTGATGGAAGCCATACCCGATATGAGGGACCAGAATCCAGGGGGAGAACTGGAGGTCACCCTTGG
TGGACTTCAGGTTTAACTCCTCATAACCATCATTTGGATTGCCGGTGCCCTGACCCACCATGTCAAAGTC
CACACCGTTGATGGAGCCAAAGATGTGTAACTCATGTGTCGCTGGGTAGGACTTGAAGATAGTCTCATGG
GCAATGAGGCACCCCATTCCAAACAGTGGCTTAGCGAGCACATCCAGGATTCCCATGAGAATGGCCTCAT
TGTCGACGGACAGCACGCCACTACCAGACCCGAAAGCCCACACGACAGGATAAAACACGAAGAGGATTGA
CAGGAAGACGAGCAGACTGACATAGGAGCTATGGTACTCGGGGCTTTTCTTCAGATCGTCTTTCCAAGTG
GCGTTATACATCCCGTATGTCAGGACTGCCTGCATCACACATCCAGCGATAAAGTACACCCATTTGAACT
TGTGTTCATCCTCGAAGGCGCCCAGAATACCAAACACGATCATGAAAATGTCTGCGCCGATGACCCAAGA
AATCATCACTCCGCCCATCTTGGTCATGACGATGAGGTTGAGCAGGAGCAGTGGTGTGGTCAGCACCCAG
TCAATATACTTTGCGTAGACCACCTGCCTTTCACCATTCATTGTCAGGTCCTGGTAGTTCACGGCCATTG
CATAGTAAGCGGTAGCGGCGATAGTGCAGATGGCAATGTTGATATAGTATGCGCTCTTCAGCTCTGAAGG
CCGAAAGTGCACAGCCACTCCAAAAGCAATAGCAGCAGCAGCCATAATAGCAAAGACAATCCACTGTGCA
ATCATGCCGGTCTCGGTTTCCACGTCAGCCATGGTGGCTAGCGAAGTTCCTATACTTTCTAGAGAATAGG
AACTTCGGAATAGGAACTTCCGTTGGGATTCTTCCTATTTTGATCCAAGCATCACCATCGACCCTCTAGT
CCAGATCTCACCATCGACCCGAAGTTCCTATACCTTTTGAAGAATAGGAACTTCGGAATAGGAACTTCAA
TCCCCGCAATAAGCTCCCATCAAGCTTATCGATAATCAACCTCTGGATTACAAAATTTGTGAAAGATTGA
CTGGTATTCTTAACTATGTTGCTCCTTTTACGCTATGTGGATACGCTGCTTTAATGCCTTTGTATCATGC
TATTGCTTCCCGTATGGCTTTCATTTTCTCCTCCTTGTATAAATCCTGGTTGCTGTCTCTTTATGAGGAG
TTGTGGCCCGTTGTCAGGCAACGTGGCGTGGTGTGCACTGTGTTTGCTGACGCAACCCCCACTGGTTGGG
GCATTGCCACCACCTGTCAGCTCCTTTCCGGGACTTTCGCTTTCCCCCTCCCTATTGCCACGGCGGAACT
CATCGCCGCCTGCCTTGCCCGCTGCTGGACAGGGGCTCGGCTGTTGGGCACTGACAATTCCGTGGTGTTG
TCGGGGAAATCATCGTCCTTTCCTTGGCTGCTCGCCTATGTTGCCACCTGGATTCTGCGCGGGACGTCCT
TCTGCTACGTCCCTTCGGCCCTCAATCCAGCGGACCTTCCTTCCCGCGGCCTGCTGCCGGCTCTGCGGCC
TCTTCCGCGTCTTCGCCTTCGCCCTCAGACGAGTCGGATCTCCCTTTGGGCCGCCTCCCCGCATCGATAC
CGAGCGCTGCTCGAGAGATCTACGGGTGGCATCCCTGTGACCCCTCCCCAGTGCCTCTCCTGGCCCTGGA
AGTTGCCACTCCAGTGCCCACCAGCCTTGTCCTAATAAAATTAAGTTGCATCATTTTGTCTGACTAGGTG
TCCTTCTATAATATTATGGGGTGGAGGGGGGTGGTATGGAGCAAGGGGCAAGTTGGGAAGACAACCTGTA
GGGCCTGCGGGGTCTATTGGGAACCAAGCTGGAGTGCAGTGGCACAATCTTGGCTCACTGCAATCTCCGC
CTCCTGGGTTCAAGCGATTCTCCTGCCTCAGCCTCCCGAGTTGTTGGGATTCCAGGCATGCATGACCAGG
CTCAGCTAATTTTTGTTTTTTTGGTAGAGACGGGGTTTCACCATATTGGCCAGGCTGGTCTCCAACTCCT
AATCTCAGGTGATCTACCCACCTTGGCCTCCCAAATTGCTGGGATTACAGGCGTGAACCACTGCTCCCTT
CCCTGTCCTTCTGATTTTGTAGGTAACCACGTGCGGACCGAGCGGCCGCAGGAACCCCTAGTGATGGAGT
TGGCCACTCCCTCTCTGCGCGCTCGCTCGCTCACTGAGGCCGGGCGACCAAAGGTCGCCCGACGCCCGGG
CTTTGCCCGGGCGGCCTCAGTGAGCGAGCGAGCGCGCAGCTGCCTGCAGGGGCGCCTGATGCGGTATTTT
CTCCTTACGCATCTGTGCGGTATTTCACACCGCATA
[95 nt withheld, positions 4797-4891]
T
[46 nt withheld, positions 4893-4938]
C
[141 nt withheld, positions 4940-5080]
CCTTTGACGTTGGAGTCCACGTTCTTT
[37 nt withheld, positions 5108-5144]
ACTCTATCTCGGGCTATTCTTTTGATTTATAAGGGATTTTGCCGATTTCGGTCTATTGGTTAAAAAATGA
GCTGATTTAACAAAAATTTAACGCGAATTTTAACAAAATATTAACGTTTACAATTTTATGGTGCACTCTC
AGTACAATCTGCTCTGATGCCGCATAGTTAAGCCAGCCCCGACACCCGCCAACACCCGCTGACGCGCCCT
GACGGGCTTGTCTGCTCCCGGCATCCGCTTACAGACAAGCTGTGACCGTCTCCGGGAGCTGCATGTGTCA
GAGGTTTTCACCGTCATCACCGAAACGCGCGAGACGAAAGGGCCTCGTGATACGCCTATTTTTATAGGTT
AATGTCATGATAATAATGGTTTCTTAGACGTCAGGTGGCACTTTTCGGGGAAATGTGCGCGGAACCCCTA
TTTGTTTATTTTTCTAAATACATTCAAATATGTATCCGCTCATGAGACAATAACCCTGATAAATGCTTCA
ATAATATTGAAAAAGGAAGAGTATGAGTATTCAACATTTCCGTGTCGCCCTTATTCCCTTTTTTGCGGCA
TTTTGCCTTCCTGTTTTTGCTCACCCAGAAACGCTGGTGAAAGTAAAAGATGCTGAAGATCAGTTGGGTG
CACGAGTGGGTTACATCGAACTGGATCTCAACAGCGGTAAGATCCTTGAGAGTTTTCGCCCCGAAGAACG
TTTTCCAATGATGAGCACTTTTAAAGTTCTGCTATGTGGCGCGGTATTATCCCGTATTGACGCCGGGCAA
GAGCAACTCGGTCGCCGCATACACTATTCTCAGAATGACTTGGTTGAGTACTCACCAGTCACAGAAAAGC
ATCTTACGGATGGCATGACAGTAAGAGAATTATGCAGTGCTGCCATAACCATGAGTGATAACACTGCGGC
CAACTTACTTCTGACAACGATCGGAGGACCGAAGGAGCTAACCGCTTTTTTGCACAACATGGGGGATCAT
GTAACTCGCCTTGATCGTTGGGAACCGGAGCTGAATGAAGCCATACCAAACGACGAGCGTGACACCACGA
TGCCTGTAGCAATGGCAACAACGTTGCGCAAACTATTAACTGGCGAACTACTTACTCTAGCTTCCCGGCA
ACAATTAATAGACTGGATGGAGGCGGATAAAGTTGCAGGACCACTTCTGCGCTCGGCCCTTCCGGCTGGC
TGGTTTATTGCTGATAAATCTGGAGCCGGTGAGCGTGGGTCTCGCGGTATCATTGCAGCACTGGGGCCAG
ATGGTAAGCCCTCCCGTATCGTAGTTATCTACACGACGGGGAGTCAGGCAACTATGGATGAACGAAATAG
ACAGATCGCTGAGATAGGTGCCTCACTGATTAAGCATTGGTAACTGTCAGACCAAGTTTACTCATATATA
CTTTAGATTGATTTAAAACTTCATTTTTAATTTAAAAGGATCTAGGTGAAGATCCTTTTTGATAATCTCA
TGACCAAAATCCCTTAACGTGAGTTTTCGTTCCACTGAGCGTCAGACCCCGTAGAAAAGATCAAAGGATC
TTCTTGAGATCCTTTTTTTCTGCGCGTAATCTGCTGCTTGCAAACAAAAAAACCACCGCTACCAGCGGTG
GTTTGTTTGCCGGATCAAGAGCTACCAACTCTTTTTCCGAAGGTAACTGGCTTCAGCAGAGCGCAGATAC
CAAATACTGTTCTTCTAGTGTAGCCGTAGTTAGGCCACCACTTCAAGAACTCTGTAGCACCGCCTACATA
CCTCGCTCTGCTAATCCTGTTACCAGTGGCTGCTGCCAGTGGCGATAAGTCGTGTCTTACCGGGTTGGAC
TCAAGACGATAGTTACCGGATAAGGCGCAGCGGTCGGGCTGAACGGGGGGTTCGTGCACACAGCCCAGCT
TGGAGCGAACGACCTACACCGAACTGAGATACCTACAGCGTGAGCTATGAGAAAGCGCCACGCTTCCCGA
AGGGAGAAAGGCGGACAGGTATCCGGTAAGCGGCAGGGTCGGAACAGGAGAGCGCACGAGGGAGCTTCCA
GGGGGAAACGCCTGGTATCTTTATAGTCCTGTCGGGTTTCGCCACCTCTGACTTGAGCGTCGATTTTTGT
GATGCTCGTCAGGGGGGCGGAGCCTATGGAAAAACGCCAGCAACGCGGCCTTTTTACGGTTCCTGGCCTT
TTGCTGGCCTTTTGCTCACATGT
